>Addgene plasmid #13335 | pNEXdelta-EGFP-ApAF | addgene partial sequence | sequence record 149160 | EGFP-C 5'-CATGGTCCTGCTGGAGTTCGTG-3'
GTCCGGACTCAGATCTGTCGACGCCACCACCATGATATCCAGCATTTCCCCACGTTTGCCTCGGAAGACC
TGTGGCCTATTTGACACAGGTTTTGCTGGCGACGCTCTTGACGTCGCCAGCTTGGACCTTGGTGTCCCAG
CTGACATTGACCAGTCGCTCTTCACCTTTGAGGGCGTCGGCTCCGGTGACCTCTCTCACCTGTCAGAGGG
CACCTCAGGACTGTCGGCAGATGTCGTTGACTCTGATGCAACGCTGAAAGCCGACATCCCCTCAGCCCCC
GGGCTGATGGACTGGAGCTATGAAGACGTGATGGACCCTCTAGGTGGGCTGGGCGACCCTCTGGCCGATG
ACAGCTTGGATGCTTTTGTCGATTTGGATTCGTTTTTCATGGAGAATTCATTCCTTGACAATGGAAGCCT
GACGGCAACTGAGCCTGCTGAGGTGAAGCCGGTGATTGCCTTCTCTGTGGAGGAGACGGCGGCTGTGAGC
AAACAGACGGCTCCGGTTAAGCCAGCACAGACAGCTGGCAAGTCACCTGCCGCCAAGAAAGCTAGCAAAT
CACCTGCCGCCAAGACAGCTAGCAAGTCACCTGCCAGCAAGACGTCCCGTAAGCGCAAAGCACAGGCGCC
GGCGGCAGCAGTGGAGACCAGCTTGTTCAAAATCCCCGAAACAGTCGGGCAGGCCACAATGCCAACAACA
GCAGCTGATCCTCAGGTGGACCACGACTACATTGTCAAGAGTCAACGGGTGTCTTCTTTGTGTGAGACGG
CAGAGGAGAAAAGTTACAGCAACACAGGAAATGGCACAACAAAGCGCAAGAGGATTTCTTCCACAGCTTC
TGATGCCTCAGAG
