[The description below was written by a language model from this plasmid's Addgene catalogue record.]
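Description:
pNEXdelta-EGFP-ApAF is an expression plasmid built on the pNEXdelta backbone (about 2.8 kb without insert) that carries an EGFP-tagged version of Aplysia activating factor (ApAF) from the sea hare Aplysia kurodai. It is propagated in E. coli under ampicillin selection. The record does not give the copy number, does not name the origin of replication, and does not state which promoter drives the insert or list any other regulatory elements of the backbone. No feature table is available, so the vector architecture outside the insert cannot be described from the recorded information.

The payload is a fusion cassette of roughly 1.83 kb cloned between HindIII and BamHI sites, both of which were preserved. According to the depositor's notes, the order is HindIII, EGFP (about 750 bp), SalI, ApAF (about 1080 bp), BamHI. EGFP therefore sits at the N terminus of ApAF, and the internal SalI site separates the two coding regions, so that either part could in principle be exchanged by restriction cloning. The fluorescent tag lets the fusion protein's expression and subcellular location be followed in living or fixed cells.

The associated publication concerns ApAF as a partner of ApC/EBP. It reports that a PKA-activated ApAF–ApC/EBP heterodimer acts downstream of ApCREB and is required for consolidation of long-term facilitation, a form of synaptic plasticity studied in Aplysia. In that context, the construct is presumably meant for expressing visible, tagged ApAF in Aplysia cells to examine its behaviour and function, although the record does not spell out the delivery method or target cell type.
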