Addgene plasmid #13335: pNEXdelta-EGFP-ApAF
Depositing lab: Bong-Kiun Kaang. Publication: PKA-activated ApAF-ApC/EBP heterodimer is a key downstream effector of ApCREB and is necessary and sufficient for the consolidation of long-term facilitation. Lee JA, Lee SH, Lee C, Chang DJ, Lee Y, Kim H, Cheang YH, Ko HG, Lee YS, Jun H, Bartsch D, Kandel ER, Kaang BK. J Cell Biol. 2006 Sep 11. 174(6):827-38. 10.1083/jcb.200512066 PubMed 16966424.
Backbone
  Vector backbone: pNEXdelta
  Backbone size w/o insert (bp): 2800
Growth in bacteria
  Bacterial resistance: Ampicillin, 100 μg/mL
  Growth temperature: 37°C
  Growth strain: DH5alpha
  Copy number: Unknown
Gene/Insert
  Gene/Insert name: Aplysia activating factor
  Species: A. kurodai
  Insert size (bp): 1830
  Tag / fusion protein: EGFP (N terminal on insert)
  Cloning method: Restriction Enzyme; 5′ cloning site HindIII (not destroyed); 3′ cloning site BamHI (not destroyed)
  Sequencing primers: 5′ ACGCGTCGACGCCACCACCATGATATCCAGCATTTCC
Terms and licenses: Academic/Nonprofit Terms; Industry Terms: Not Available to Industry
Depositor comments: The order of restriction sites is: HindIII, EGFP (750bp), SalI, ApAF (1080bp), BamHI.
How to cite: pNEXdelta-EGFP-ApAF was a gift from Bong-Kiun Kaang (Addgene plasmid # 13335 ; http://n2t.net/addgene:13335 ; RRID:Addgene_13335)
